Addgene plasmid #215860: pSuperCRISPR-sgRNA-RL864R-WT(TTTT)
Purpose: This plasmid encodes sgRNA that target Renilla luciferase with stretch sequence
Depositing lab: Kumiko Ui-Tei. Depositing organization: The University of Tokyo. Publication: Enhancement of single guide RNA transcription for efficient CRISPR/Cas-based genomic engineering. Ui-Tei K, Maruyama S, Nakano Y. Genome. 2017 Jun;60(6):537-545. doi: 10.1139/gen-2016-0127. Epub 2017 Jan 26. PubMed 28177825.
Backbone
  Vector backbone: pSuper
  Vector type: Mammalian Expression, Retroviral
Growth in bacteria
  Bacterial resistance: Ampicillin, 100 μg/mL
  Growth temperature: 37°C
  Growth strain: NEB Stable
  Copy number: High Copy
Gene/Insert
  Gene/Insert name: sgRNA-RL864R with TTTT stretch
  gRNA/shRNA sequence: Unspecified
  Species: Other
  Cloning method: Restriction Enzyme; 5′ cloning site Unknown (unknown if destroyed)
Terms and licenses: Academic/Nonprofit Terms; Industry Terms: Not Available to Industry
How to cite: pSuperCRISPR-sgRNA-RL864R-WT(TTTT) was a gift from Kumiko Ui-Tei (Addgene plasmid # 215860 ; http://n2t.net/addgene:215860 ; RRID:Addgene_215860)
