[The description below was written by a language model from this plasmid's Addgene catalogue record and pLannotate feature annotations shown in this document.]
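Description:
pSuperCRISPR-sgRNA-RL864R-WT(TTTT) is a 6.4 kb retroviral-type mammalian expression plasmid built on the pSuper backbone and designed to express a single guide RNA against Renilla luciferase. It is propagated in E. coli through a high-copy ColE1/pUC-type origin with ampicillin selection (AmpR under its own bla promoter). Fragments of lacI, lacZα, rop, bom, TcR and env, together with lac promoter/operator elements, also appear in the annotation. These look like non-functional remnants of earlier cloning vectors rather than working parts.

The viral portion consists of a murine embryonic stem cell virus 5' LTR spanning the sequence origin, the MESV Ψ packaging signal, a truncated MMLV gag lacking its start codon, and a self-inactivating ΔU3 3' LTR. With this arrangement the intervening region can be packaged into retroviral particles when gag, pol and env functions are supplied in trans. Between the LTRs, on the reverse strand, the human H1 RNA polymerase III promoter drives the guide followed by the Streptococcus pyogenes Cas9 gRNA scaffold. The record does not specify the targeting sequence. A mouse PGK promoter in the forward orientation expresses puromycin N-acetyltransferase, so transfected or transduced mammalian cells can be selected with puromycin. No Cas9 is encoded, so the nuclease must be provided separately.

The "WT(TTTT)" designation and the stated purpose indicate that the sgRNA retains a run of four thymidines. Such a stretch can act as a Pol III termination signal, and the associated study concerns enhancing sgRNA transcription. The construct therefore plausibly serves as the unmodified reference in comparisons of luciferase-targeting efficiency, although the record does not say so explicitly.
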