Features (pLannotate 1.2.2; 22 found; start..end, strand, type, name):
    579..920     +  misc_feature   MESV Ψ: packaging signal of murine embryonic stem cell virus
    987..1403    +  CDS            gag (truncated): truncated Moloney murine leukemia virus (MMLV) gag gene lacking the start codon
   1420..1446    -  misc_feature   MCS (fragment): pBluescript multiple cloning site
   1453..1528    -  misc_RNA       gRNA scaffold: guide RNA scaffold for the Streptococcus pyogenes CRISPR/Cas9 system
   1557..1771    -  promoter       H1 promoter: human H1 RNA promoter
   1782..2281    +  promoter       PGK promoter: mouse phosphoglycerate kinase 1 promoter
   2306..2905    +  CDS            PuroR: puromycin N-acetyltransferase; pac from Streptomyces alboniger; confers resistance to puromycin
   3004..3038    +  LTR            3' LTR (ΔU3) (fragment): self-inactivating 3' long terminal repeat (LTR) from Moloney murine leukemia virus
   3035..3329    +  LTR            3' LTR (ΔU3) (fragment): self-inactivating 3' long terminal repeat (LTR) from Moloney murine leukemia virus
   3491..3507    -  protein_bind   lac operator: The lac repressor binds to the lac operator to inhibit transcription in E. coli. This inhibition can be relieved by adding lactose or isopropyl-β-D-thiogalactopyranoside (IPTG). lac repressor encoded by lacI
   3515..3545    -  promoter       lac promoter: promoter for the E. coli lac operon
   3560..3581    -  protein_bind   CAP binding site: CAP binding activates transcription in the presence of cAMP. E. coli catabolite activator protein
   3594..3686    -  CDS            lacI (fragment): lac repressor; lacI; The lac repressor binds to the lac operator to inhibit transcription in E. coli. This inhibition can be relieved by adding lactose or isopropyl-β-D-thiogalactopyranoside (IPTG).
   3869..4457    -  rep_origin     ori: high-copy-number ColE1/pMB1/pBR322/pUC origin of replication
   4628..5488    -  CDS            AmpR: β-lactamase; bla; confers resistance to ampicillin, carbenicillin, and related antibiotics
   5489..5593    -  promoter       AmpR promoter: bla
   5688..5723    +  CDS            rop (fragment): Rop protein, which maintains plasmids at low copy number; rop
   5825..5924    +  misc_feature   bom (fragment): basis of mobility region from pBR322
   5930..6079    -  CDS            lacZα (fragment): LacZα fragment of β-galactosidase; lacZ fragment
   6079..6280    -  CDS            TcR (fragment): tetracycline efflux protein; tet; confers resistance to tetracycline
   6281..6379    +  CDS            env (fragment): murine leukemia virus gPr80 envelope polyprotein precursor; env; proteolytically cleaved into gp70SU and p15TM subunits
   6421..515     +  LTR            5' LTR (across the origin): 5' long terminal repeat from murine embryonic stem cell virus
>Addgene plasmid #215860 | pSuperCRISPR-sgRNA-RL864R-WT(TTTT) | addgene full sequence | sequence record 431659 | Addgene NGS Result
TGAAAGACCCCACCTGTAGGTTTGGCAAGCTAGCTTAAGTAACGCCATTTTGCAAGGCATGGAAAATACA
TAACTGAGAATAGAGAAGTTCAGATCAAGGTTAGGAACAGAGAGACAGCAGAATATGGGCCAAACAGGAT
ATCTGTGGTAAGCAGTTCCTGCCCCGGCTCAGGGCCAAGAACAGATGGTCCCCAGATGCGGTCCCGCCCT
CAGCAGTTTCTAGAGAACCATCAGATGTTTCCAGGGTGCCCCAAGGACCTGAAATGACCCTGTGCCTTAT
TTGAACTAACCAATCAGTTCGCTTCTCGCTTCTGTTCGCGCGCTTCTGCTCCCCGAGCTCAATAAAAGAG
CCCACAACCCCTCACTCGGCGCGCCAGTCCTCCGATAGACTGCGTCGCCCGGGTACCCGTATTCCCAATA
AAGCCTCTTGCTGTTTGCATCCGAATCGTGGACTCGCTGATCCTTGGGAGGGTCTCCTCAGATTGATTGA
CTGCCCACCTCGGGGGTCTTTCATTTGGAGGTTCCACCGAGATTTGGAGACCCCTGCCCAGGGACCACCG
ACCCCCCCGCCGGGAGGTAAGCTGGCCAGCGGTCGTTTCGTGTCTGTCTCTGTCTTTGTGCGTGTTTGTG
CCGGCATCTAATGTTTGCGCCTGCGTCTGTACTAGTTAGCTAACTAGCTCTGTATCTGGCGGACCCGTGG
TGGAACTGACGAGTTCTGAACACCCGGCCGCAACCCTGGGAGACGTCCCAGGGACTTTGGGGGCCGTTTT
TGTGGCCCGACCTGAGGAAGGGAGTCGATGTGGAATCCGACCCCGTCAGGATATGTGGTTCTGGTAGGAG
ACGAGAACCTAAAACAGTTCCCGCCTCCGTCTGAATTTTTGCTTTCGGTTTGGAACCGAAGCCGCGCGTC
TTGTCTGCTGCAGCGCTGCAGCATCGTTCTGTGTTGTCTCTGTCTGACTGTGTTTCTGTATTTGTCTGAA
AATTAGGGCCAGACTGTTACCACTCCCTTAAGTTTGACCTTAGGTCACTGGAAAGATGTCGAGCGGATCG
CTCACAACCAGTCGGTAGATGTCAAGAAGAGACGTTGGGTTACCTTCTGCTCTGCAGAATGGCCAACCTT
TAACGTCGGATGGCCGCGAGACGGCACCTTTAACCGAGACCTCATCACCCAGGTTAAGATCAAGGTCTTT
TCACCTGGCCCGCATGGACACCCAGACCAGGTCCCCTACATCGTGACCTGGGAAGCCTTGGCTTTTGACC
CCCCTCCCTGGGTCAAGCCCTTTGTACACCCTAAGCCTCCGCCTCCTCTTCCTCCATCCGCCCCGTCTCT
CCCCCTTGAACCTCCTCGTTCGACCCCGCCTCGATCCTCCCTTTATCCAGCCCTCACTCCTTCTCTAGGC
GCCGGAATTAGATCGATCTCTCGAGGTCGACGGTATCGATAAGCTTAAAAAAGCACCGACTCGGTGCCAC
TTTTTCAAGTTGATAACGGACTAGCCTTATTTTAACTTGCTATTTCTAGCTCTAAAACGGAGGACGCTCC
AGATGAAACGGGATCTGTGGTCTCATACAGAACTTATAAGATTCCCAAATCCAAAGACATTTCACGTTTA
TGGTGATTTCCCAGAACACATAGCGACATGCAAATATTGCAGGGCGCCACTCCCCTGTCCCTCACAGCCA
TCTTCCTGCCAGGGCGCACGCGCGCTGGGTGTTCCCGCCTAGTGACACTGGGCCCGCGATTCCTTGGAGC
GGGTTGATGACGTCAGCGTTCGAATTCTACCGGGTAGGGGAGGCGCTTTTCCCAAGGCAGTCTGGAGCAT
GCGCTTTAGCAGCCCCGCTGGGCACTTGGCGCTACACAAGTGGCCTCTGGCCTCGCACACATTCCACATC
CACCGGTAGGCGCCAACCGGCTCCGTTCTTTGGTGGCCCCTTCGCGCCACCTTCTACTCCTCCCCTAGTC
AGGAAGTTCCCCCCCGCCCCGCAGCTCGCGTCGTGCAGGACGTGACAAATGGAAGTAGCACGTCTCACTA
GTCTCGTGCAGATGGACAGCACCGCTGAGCAATGGAAGCGGGTAGGCCTTTGGGGCAGCGGCCAATAGCA
GCTTTGCTCCTTCGCTTTCTGGGCTCAGAGGCTGGGAAGGGGTGGGTCCGGGGGCGGGCTCAGGGGCGGG
CTCAGGGGCGGGGCGGGCGCCCGAAGGTCCTCCGGAGGCCCGGCATTCTGCACGCTTCAAAAGCGCACGT
CTGCCGCGCTGTTCTCCTCTTCCTCATCTCCGGGCCTTTCGACCTGCAGCCCAAGCTAGCTTACCATGAC
CGAGTACAAGCCCACGGTGCGCCTCGCCACCCGCGACGACGTCCCCAGGGCCGTACGCACCCTCGCCGCC
GCGTTCGCCGACTACCCCGCCACGCGCCACACCGTCGATCCGGACCGCCACATCGAGCGGGTCACCGAGC
TGCAAGAACTCTTCCTCACGCGCGTCGGGCTCGACATCGGCAAGGTGTGGGTCGCGGACGACGGCGCCGC
GGTGGCGGTCTGGACCACGCCGGAGAGCGTCGAAGCGGGGGCGGTGTTCGCCGAGATCGGCCCGCGCATG
GCCGAGTTGAGCGGTTCCCGGCTGGCCGCGCAGCAACAGATGGAAGGCCTCCTGGCGCCGCACCGGCCCA
AGGAGCCCGCGTGGTTCCTGGCCACCGTCGGCGTCTCGCCCGACCACCAGGGCAAGGGTCTGGGCAGCGC
CGTCGTGCTCCCCGGAGTGGAGGCGGCCGAGCGCGCCGGGGTGCCCGCCTTCCTGGAGACCTCCGCGCCC
CGCAACCTCCCCTTCTACGAGCGGCTCGGCTTCACCGTCACCGCCGACGTCGAGGTGCCCGAAGGACCGC
GCACCTGGTGCATGACCCGCAAGCCCGGTGCCTGACGCCCGCCCCACGACCCGCAGCGCCCGACCGAAAG
GAGCGCACGACCCCATGCATCGATAAAATAAAAGATTTTATTTAGTCTCCAGAAAAAGGGGGGAATGAAA
GACCCCACCTGTAGGTTTGGCAAGCTAGAGAACCATCAGATGTTTCCAGGGTGCCCCAAGGACCTGAAAT
GACCCTGTGCCTTATTTGAACTAACCAATCAGTTCGCTTCTCGCTTCTGTTCGCGCGCTTCTGCTCCCCG
AGCTCAATAAAAGAGCCCACAACCCCTCACTCGGCGCGCCAGTCCTCCGATAGACTGCGTCGCCCGGGTA
CCCGTGTATCCAATAAACCCTCTTGCAGTTGCATCCGACTTGTGGTCTCGCTGTTCCTTGGGAGGGTCTC
CTCTGAGTGATTGACTACCCGTCAGCGGGGGTCTTTCATGGGTAACAGTTTCTTGAAGTTGGAGAACAAC
ATTCTGAGGGTAGGAGTCGAATATTAAGTAATCCTGACTCAATTAGCCACTGTTTTGAATCCACATACTC
CAATACTCCTGAAATAGTTCATTATGGACAGCGCAGAAAGAGCTGGGGAGAATTGTGAAATTGTTATCCG
CTCACAATTCCACACAACATACGAGCCGGAAGCATAAAGTGTAAAGCCTGGGGTGCCTAATGAGTGAGCT
AACTCACATTAATTGCGTTGCGCTCACTGCCCGCTTTCCAGTCGGGAAACCTGTCGTGCCAGCTGCATTA
ATGAATCGGCCAACGCGCGGGGAGAGGCGGTTTGCGTATTGGGCGCTCTTCCGCTTCCTCGCTCACTGAC
TCGCTGCGCTCGGTCGTTCGGCTGCGGCGAGCGGTATCAGCTCACTCAAAGGCGGTAATACGGTTATCCA
CAGAATCAGGGGATAACGCAGGAAAGAACATGTGAGCAAAAGGCCAGCAAAAGGCCAGGAACCGTAAAAA
GGCCGCGTTGCTGGCGTTTTTCCATAGGCTCCGCCCCCCTGACGAGCATCACAAAAATCGACGCTCAAGT
CAGAGGTGGCGAAACCCGACAGGACTATAAAGATACCAGGCGTTTCCCCCTGGAAGCTCCCTCGTGCGCT
CTCCTGTTCCGACCCTGCCGCTTACCGGATACCTGTCCGCCTTTCTCCCTTCGGGAAGCGTGGCGCTTTC
TCATAGCTCACGCTGTAGGTATCTCAGTTCGGTGTAGGTCGTTCGCTCCAAGCTGGGCTGTGTGCACGAA
CCCCCCGTTCAGCCCGACCGCTGCGCCTTATCCGGTAACTATCGTCTTGAGTCCAACCCGGTAAGACACG
ACTTATCGCCACTGGCAGCAGCCACTGGTAACAGGATTAGCAGAGCGAGGTATGTAGGCGGTGCTACAGA
GTTCTTGAAGTGGTGGCCTAACTACGGCTACACTAGAAGAACAGTATTTGGTATCTGCGCTCTGCTGAAG
CCAGTTACCTTCGGAAAAAGAGTTGGTAGCTCTTGATCCGGCAAACAAACCACCGCTGGTAGCGGTGGTT
TTTTTGTTTGCAAGCAGCAGATTACGCGCAGAAAAAAAGGATCTCAAGAAGATCCTTTGATCTTTTCTAC
GGGGTCTGACGCTCAGTGGAACGAAAACTCACGTTAAGGGATTTTGGTCATGAGATTATCAAAAAGGATC
TTCACCTAGATCCTTTTAAATTAAAAATGAAGTTTTAAATCAATCTAAAGTATATATGAGTAAACTTGGT
CTGACAGTTACCAATGCTTAATCAGTGAGGCACCTATCTCAGCGATCTGTCTATTTCGTTCATCCATAGT
TGCCTGACTCCCCGTCGTGTAGATAACTACGATACGGGAGGGCTTACCATCTGGCCCCAGTGCTGCAATG
ATACCGCGAGACCCACGCTCACCGGCTCCAGATTTATCAGCAATAAACCAGCCAGCCGGAAGGGCCGAGC
GCAGAAGTGGTCCTGCAACTTTATCCGCCTCCATCCAGTCTATTAATTGTTGCCGGGAAGCTAGAGTAAG
TAGTTCGCCAGTTAATAGTTTGCGCAACGTTGTTGCCATTGCTACAGGCATCGTGGTGTCACGCTCGTCG
TTTGGTATGGCTTCATTCAGCTCCGGTTCCCAACGATCAAGGCGAGTTACATGATCCCCCATGTTGTGCA
AAAAAGCGGTTAGCTCCTTCGGTCCTCCGATCGTTGTCAGAAGTAAGTTGGCCGCAGTGTTATCACTCAT
GGTTATGGCAGCACTGCATAATTCTCTTACTGTCATGCCATCCGTAAGATGCTTTTCTGTGACTGGTGAG
TACTCAACCAAGTCATTCTGAGAATAGTGTATGCGGCGACCGAGTTGCTCTTGCCCGGCGTCAATACGGG
ATAATACCGCGCCACATAGCAGAACTTTAAAAGTGCTCATCATTGGAAAACGTTCTTCGGGGCGAAAACT
CTCAAGGATCTTACCGCTGTTGAGATCCAGTTCGATGTAACCCACTCGTGCACCCAACTGATCTTCAGCA
TCTTTTACTTTCACCAGCGTTTCTGGGTGAGCAAAAACAGGAAGGCAAAATGCCGCAAAAAAGGGAATAA
GGGCGACACGGAAATGTTGAATACTCATACTCTTCCTTTTTCAATATTATTGAAGCATTTATCAGGGTTA
TTGTCTCATGAGCGGATACATATTTGAATGTATTTAGAAAAATAAACAAATAGGGGTTCCGCGCACATTT
CCCCGAAAAGTGCCACCTGACGTCTAAGAAACCATTATTATCATGACATTAACCTATAAAAATAGGCGTA
TCACGAGGCCCTTTCGTCTCGCGCGTTTCGGTGATGACGGTGAAAACCTCTGACACATGCAGCTCCCGGA
GACGGTCACAGCTTGTCTGTAAGCGGATGCCGGGAGCAGACAAGCCCGTCAGGGCGCGTCAGCGGGTGTT
GGCGGGTGTCGGGGCTGGCTTAACTATGCGGCATCAGAGCAGATTGTACTGAGAGTGCACCATATGCGGT
GTGAAATACCGCACAGATGCGTAAGGAGAAAATACCGCATCAGGCGCCATTCGCCATTCAGGCTGCGCAA
CTGTTGGGAAGGGCGATCGGTGCGGGCCTCTTCGCTATTACGCCAGCTGGCGAAAGGGGGATGTGCTGCA
AGGCGATTAAGTTGGGTAACGCCAGGGTTTTCCCAGTCACGACGTTGTAAAACGACGGCGCAAGGAATGG
TGCATGCAAGGAGATGGCGCCCAACAGTCCCCCGGCCACGGGGCCTGCCACCATACCCACGCCGAAACAA
GCGCTCATGAGCCCGAAGTGGCGAGCCCGATCTTCCCCATCGGTGATGTCGGCGATATAGGCGCCAGCAA
CCGCACCTGTGGCGCCGGTGATGCCGGCCACGATGCGTCCGGCGTAGAGGCGATTAGTCCAATTTGTTAA
AGACAGGATATCAGTGGTCCAGGCTCTAGTTTTGACTCAACAATATCACCAGCTGAAGCCTATAGAGTAC
GAGCCATAGATAAAATAAAAGATTTTATTTAGTCTCCAGAAAAAGGGGGGAA
